Addgene plasmid #140588: pmCherry-U6-VEGFA
Purpose: Expresses a gRNA and mCherry in mammalian cells
Depositing lab: Feng Zhang. Depositing organization: Broad Institute. Publication: Highly Parallel Profiling of Cas9 Variant Specificity. Schmid-Burgk JL, Gao L, Li D, Gardner Z, Strecker J, Lash B, Zhang F. Mol Cell. 2020 Mar 17. pii: S1097-2765(20)30143-X. doi: 10.1016/j.molcel.2020.02.023. PubMed 32187529.
Backbone
  Vector backbone: pmCherry-U6
  Vector type: CRISPR
Growth in bacteria
  Bacterial resistance: Ampicillin, 100 μg/mL
  Growth temperature: 37°C
  Growth strain: DH5alpha
  Copy number: Unknown
Gene/Insert
  Gene/Insert name: gRNA VEGFA
  gRNA/shRNA sequence: GGTGAGTGAGTGTGTGCGTG
  Species: Synthetic
Terms and licenses: Academic/Nonprofit Terms; Industry Terms: Not Available to Industry
How to cite: pmCherry-U6-VEGFA was a gift from Feng Zhang (Addgene plasmid # 140588 ; http://n2t.net/addgene:140588 ; RRID:Addgene_140588)
