[The description below was written by a language model from this plasmid's Addgene catalogue record and pLannotate feature annotations shown in this document.]
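Description:
pmCherry-U6-VEGFA is a mammalian CRISPR guide RNA expression plasmid built on the pmCherry-U6 backbone. It combines a Pol III guide cassette with a fluorescent marker so that transfected cells can be identified. It is propagated in E. coli through a high-copy ColE1/pUC-type origin and selected with ampicillin via the β-lactamase gene and its bla promoter. An f1 phage origin is also present, along with small remnants of lac regulatory sequence and a pBR322 bom fragment that are typical of the parental cloning vector.

The guide cassette consists of the human U6 promoter followed by a short interval that accommodates the synthetic 20-nt spacer targeting VEGFA. This runs directly into the Streptococcus pyogenes Cas9 gRNA scaffold, giving a complete single guide RNA. Downstream and in the same orientation, the CMV enhancer and promoter drive mCherry, terminated by the bovine growth hormone polyadenylation signal. A short fragment annotated as an HA epitope follows the mCherry coding sequence, and a T7 promoter lies upstream of it. A separate SV40 promoter–neo–SV40 poly(A) unit could allow G418 selection in mammalian cells, although the record does not mention this use. The brief HIV-1 LTR and ble matches are only fragments, and nothing indicates the plasmid is a viral vector.

No Cas9 is encoded, so the nuclease must be supplied separately. The associated work concerns parallel profiling of Cas9 variant specificity, which fits use of this plasmid to deliver a VEGFA-targeting guide alongside Cas9 variants, with mCherry reporting delivery.
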