Features (pLannotate 1.2.2; 23 found; start..end, strand, type, name):
      1..105     -  promoter       AmpR promoter: bla
    164..216     -  misc_feature   bom (fragment): basis of mobility region from pBR322
    306..546     +  promoter       U6 promoter: RNA polymerase III promoter for human U6 snRNA
    575..650     +  misc_RNA       gRNA scaffold: guide RNA scaffold for the Streptococcus pyogenes CRISPR/Cas9 system
    731..1110    +  enhancer       CMV enhancer: human cytomegalovirus immediate early enhancer
   1111..1314    +  promoter       CMV promoter: human cytomegalovirus (CMV) immediate early promoter
   1310..1343    +  LTR            5' LTR (truncated) (fragment): truncated 5' long terminal repeat (LTR) from HIV-1
   1359..1377    +  promoter       T7 promoter: promoter for bacteriophage T7 RNA polymerase
   1425..2132    +  CDS            mCherry: mCherry is a basic (constitutively fluorescent) red fluorescent protein published in 2004, derived from Discosoma sp.. It is reported to be a very rapidly-maturing monomer with low acid sensitivity.
   2133..2161    +  CDS            3xHA (fragment): three tandem HA epitope tags
   2239..2463    +  polyA_signal   bGH poly(A) signal: bovine growth hormone polyadenylation signal
   2467..2488    +  promoter       SV40 promoter (fragment): SV40 enhancer and early promoter
   2509..2937    +  rep_origin     f1 ori (sequence partly withheld): f1 bacteriophage origin of replication; arrow indicates direction of (+) strand synthesis
   2951..3280    +  promoter       SV40 promoter: SV40 enhancer and early promoter
   3347..4138    +  CDS            neo: KKA2_KLEPN - Also known as kan, nptII. Experimental evidence at protein level: Swiss-Prot protein existence level 1. Resistance to kanamycin, neomycin, paromomycin, ribostamycin, butirosin and gentamicin B. From Klebsiella pneumoniae.
   4162..4320    +  CDS            ble (fragment): BLE_KLEPN - Experimental evidence at protein level: Swiss-Prot protein existence level 1. Binding protein with a strong affinity to the bleomycin family of antibiotics. Binds to CL990; an antimitotic-antibiotic compound. From Klebsiella pneumoniae.
   4315..4436    +  polyA_signal   SV40 poly(A) signal: SV40 polyadenylation signal
   4509..4525    -  protein_bind   lac operator: The lac repressor binds to the lac operator to inhibit transcription in E. coli. This inhibition can be relieved by adding lactose or isopropyl-β-D-thiogalactopyranoside (IPTG). lac repressor encoded by lacI
   4533..4563    -  promoter       lac promoter: promoter for the E. coli lac operon
   4578..4599    -  protein_bind   CAP binding site: CAP binding activates transcription in the presence of cAMP. E. coli catabolite activator protein
   4612..4704    -  CDS            lacI (fragment): lac repressor; lacI; The lac repressor binds to the lac operator to inhibit transcription in E. coli. This inhibition can be relieved by adding lactose or isopropyl-β-D-thiogalactopyranoside (IPTG).
   4887..5475    -  rep_origin     ori: high-copy-number ColE1/pMB1/pBR322/pUC origin of replication
   5646..6506    -  CDS            AmpR: β-lactamase; bla; confers resistance to ampicillin, carbenicillin, and related antibiotics
>Addgene plasmid #140588 | pmCherry-U6-VEGFA | addgene full sequence | sequence record 296474 | Addgene NGS Result
ACTCTTCCTTTTTCAATATTATTGAAGCATTTATCAGGGTTATTGTCTCATGAGCGGATACATATTTGAA
TGTATTTAGAAAAATAAACAAATAGGGGTTCCGCGCACATTTCCCCGAAAAGTGCCACCTGACGTCGACG
GATCGGGAGATCTCCCGATCCCCTATGGTGCACTCTCAGTACAATCTGCTCTGATGCCGCATAGTTAAGC
CAGTATCTGCTCCCTGCTTGTGTGTTGGAGGTCGCTGAGTAGTGCGCGAGCAAAATTTAAGCTACAACAA
GGCAAGGCTTGACCGACTTAATTAAGAGGGCCTATTTCCCATGATTCCTTCATATTTGCATATACGATAC
AAGGCTGTTAGAGAGATAATTGGAATTAATTTGACTGTAAACACAAAGATATTAGTACAAAATACGTGAC
GTAGAAAGTAATAATTTCTTGGGTAGTTTGCAGTTTTAAAATTATGTTTTAAAATGGACTATCATATGCT
TACCGTAACTTGAAAGTATTTCGATTTCTTGGCTTTATATATCTTGTGGAAAGGACGAAACACCGGTGAG
TGAGTGTGTGCGTGGTTTTAGAGCTAGAAATAGCAAGTTAAAATAAGGCTAGTCCGTTATCAACTTGAAA
AAGTGGCACCGAGTCGGTGCTTTTTTCAATTGCATGAAGAATCTGCTTAGGGTTAGGCGTTTTGCGCTGC
TTCGCGATGTACGGGCCAGATATACGCGTTGACATTGATTATTGACTAGTTATTAATAGTAATCAATTAC
GGGGTCATTAGTTCATAGCCCATATATGGAGTTCCGCGTTACATAACTTACGGTAAATGGCCCGCCTGGC
TGACCGCCCAACGACCCCCGCCCATTGACGTCAATAATGACGTATGTTCCCATAGTAACGCCAATAGGGA
CTTTCCATTGACGTCAATGGGTGGAGTATTTACGGTAAACTGCCCACTTGGCAGTACATCAAGTGTATCA
TATGCCAAGTACGCCCCCTATTGACGTCAATGACGGTAAATGGCCCGCCTGGCATTATGCCCAGTACATG
ACCTTATGGGACTTTCCTACTTGGCAGTACATCTACGTATTAGTCATCGCTATTACCATGGTGATGCGGT
TTTGGCAGTACATCAATGGGCGTGGATAGCGGTTTGACTCACGGGGATTTCCAAGTCTCCACCCCATTGA
CGTCAATGGGAGTTTGTTTTGGCACCAAAATCAACGGGACTTTCCAAAATGTCGTAACAACTCCGCCCCA
TTGACGCAAATGGGCGGTAGGCGTGTACGGTGGGAGGTCTATATAAGCAGAGCTCTCTGGCTAACTAGAG
AACCCACTGCTTACTGGCTTATCGAAATTAATACGACTCACTATAGGGAGACCCAAGCTGGCTAGCGTTT
AAACTTAAGCTTGCCGGTGCCACCATGGTGAGCAAGGGCGAGGAGGATAACATGGCCATCATCAAGGAGT
TCATGCGCTTCAAGGTGCACATGGAGGGCTCCGTGAACGGCCACGAGTTCGAGATCGAGGGCGAGGGCGA
GGGCCGCCCCTACGAGGGCACCCAGACCGCCAAGCTGAAGGTGACCAAGGGTGGCCCCCTGCCCTTCGCC
TGGGACATCCTGTCCCCTCAGTTCATGTACGGCTCCAAGGCCTACGTGAAGCACCCCGCCGACATCCCCG
ACTACTTGAAGCTGTCCTTCCCCGAGGGCTTCAAGTGGGAGCGCGTGATGAACTTCGAGGACGGCGGCGT
GGTGACCGTGACCCAGGACTCCTCCCTGCAGGACGGCGAGTTCATCTACAAGGTGAAGCTGCGCGGCACC
AACTTCCCCTCCGACGGCCCCGTAATGCAGAAGAAGACCATGGGCTGGGAGGCCTCCTCCGAGCGGATGT
ACCCCGAGGACGGCGCCCTGAAGGGCGAGATCAAGCAGAGGCTGAAGCTGAAGGACGGCGGCCACTACGA
CGCTGAGGTCAAGACCACCTACAAGGCCAAGAAGCCCGTGCAGCTGCCCGGCGCCTACAACGTCAACATC
AAGTTGGACATCACCTCCCACAACGAGGACTACACCATCGTGGAACAGTACGAACGCGCCGAGGGCCGCC
ACTCCACCGGCGGCATGGACGAGCTGTACAAGTACCCATACGATGTTCCAGATTACGCTTAAGAATTCTG
CAGATATCCAGCACAGTGGCGGCCGCTCGAGTCTAGAGGGCCCGTTTAAACCCGCTGATCAGCCTCGACT
GTGCCTTCTAGTTGCCAGCCATCTGTTGTTTGCCCCTCCCCCGTGCCTTCCTTGACCCTGGAAGGTGCCA
CTCCCACTGTCCTTTCCTAATAAAATGAGGAAATTGCATCGCATTGTCTGAGTAGGTGTCATTCTATTCT
GGGGGGTGGGGTGGGGCAGGACAGCAAGGGGGAGGATTGGGAAGACAATAGCAGGCATGCTGGGGATGCG
GTGGGCTCTATGGCTTCTGAGGCGGAAAGAACCAGCTGGGGCTCTAGGGGGTATCCCC
[124 nt withheld, positions 2509-2632]
C
[91 nt withheld, positions 2634-2724]
A
[49 nt withheld, positions 2726-2774]
CCTTTGACGTTGGAGTCCACGTTCTTT
[37 nt withheld, positions 2802-2838]
ACCCTATCTCGGTCTATTCTTTTGATTTATAAGGGATTTTGCCGATTTCGGCCTATTGGTTAAAAAATGA
GCTGATTTAACAAAAATTTAACGCGAATTAATTCTGTGGAATGTGTGTCAGTTAGGGTGTGGAAAGTCCC
CAGGCTCCCCAGCAGGCAGAAGTATGCAAAGCATGCATCTCAATTAGTCAGCAACCAGGTGTGGAAAGTC
CCCAGGCTCCCCAGCAGGCAGAAGTATGCAAAGCATGCATCTCAATTAGTCAGCAACCATAGTCCCGCCC
CTAACTCCGCCCATCCCGCCCCTAACTCCGCCCAGTTCCGCCCATTCTCCGCCCCATGGCTGACTAATTT
TTTTTATTTATGCAGAGGCCGAGGCCGCCTCTGCCTCTGAGCTATTCCAGAAGTAGTGAGGAGGCTTTTT
TGGAGGCCTAGGCTTTTGCAAAAAGCTCCCGGGAGCTTGTATATCCATTTTCGGATCTGATCAAGAGACA
GGATGAGGATCGTTTCGCATGATTGAACAAGATGGATTGCACGCAGGTTCTCCGGCCGCTTGGGTGGAGA
GGCTATTCGGCTATGACTGGGCACAACAGACAATCGGCTGCTCTGATGCCGCCGTGTTCCGGCTGTCAGC
GCAGGGGCGCCCGGTTCTTTTTGTCAAGACCGACCTGTCCGGTGCCCTGAATGAACTGCAGGACGAGGCA
GCGCGGCTATCGTGGCTGGCCACGACGGGCGTTCCTTGCGCAGCTGTGCTCGACGTTGTCACTGAAGCGG
GAAGGGACTGGCTGCTATTGGGCGAAGTGCCGGGGCAGGATCTCCTGTCATCTCACCTTGCTCCTGCCGA
GAAAGTATCCATCATGGCTGATGCAATGCGGCGGCTGCATACGCTTGATCCGGCTACCTGCCCATTCGAC
CACCAAGCGAAACATCGCATCGAGCGAGCACGTACTCGGATGGAAGCCGGTCTTGTCGATCAGGATGATC
TGGACGAAGAGCATCAGGGGCTCGCGCCAGCCGAACTGTTCGCCAGGCTCAAGGCGCGCATGCCCGACGG
CGAGGATCTCGTCGTGACCCATGGCGATGCCTGCTTGCCGAATATCATGGTGGAAAATGGCCGCTTTTCT
GGATTCATCGACTGTGGCCGGCTGGGTGTGGCGGACCGCTATCAGGACATAGCGTTGGCTACCCGTGATA
TTGCTGAAGAGCTTGGCGGCGAATGGGCTGACCGCTTCCTCGTGCTTTACGGTATCGCCGCTCCCGATTC
GCAGCGCATCGCCTTCTATCGCCTTCTTGACGAGTTCTTCTGAGCGGGACTCTGGGGTTCGAAATGACCG
ACCAAGCGACGCCCAACCTGCCATCACGAGATTTCGATTCCACCGCCGCCTTCTATGAAAGGTTGGGCTT
CGGAATCGTTTTCCGGGACGCCGGCTGGATGATCCTCCAGCGCGGGGATCTCATGCTGGAGTTCTTCGCC
CACCCCAACTTGTTTATTGCAGCTTATAATGGTTACAAATAAAGCAATAGCATCACAAATTTCACAAATA
AAGCATTTTTTTCACTGCATTCTAGTTGTGGTTTGTCCAAACTCATCAATGTATCTTATCATGTCTGTAT
ACCGTCGACCTCTAGCTAGAGCTTGGCGTAATCATGGTCATAGCTGTTTCCTGTGTGAAATTGTTATCCG
CTCACAATTCCACACAACATACGAGCCGGAAGCATAAAGTGTAAAGCCTGGGGTGCCTAATGAGTGAGCT
AACTCACATTAATTGCGTTGCGCTCACTGCCCGCTTTCCAGTCGGGAAACCTGTCGTGCCAGCTGCATTA
ATGAATCGGCCAACGCGCGGGGAGAGGCGGTTTGCGTATTGGGCGCTCTTCCGCTTCCTCGCTCACTGAC
TCGCTGCGCTCGGTCGTTCGGCTGCGGCGAGCGGTATCAGCTCACTCAAAGGCGGTAATACGGTTATCCA
CAGAATCAGGGGATAACGCAGGAAAGAACATGTGAGCAAAAGGCCAGCAAAAGGCCAGGAACCGTAAAAA
GGCCGCGTTGCTGGCGTTTTTCCATAGGCTCCGCCCCCCTGACGAGCATCACAAAAATCGACGCTCAAGT
CAGAGGTGGCGAAACCCGACAGGACTATAAAGATACCAGGCGTTTCCCCCTGGAAGCTCCCTCGTGCGCT
CTCCTGTTCCGACCCTGCCGCTTACCGGATACCTGTCCGCCTTTCTCCCTTCGGGAAGCGTGGCGCTTTC
TCATAGCTCACGCTGTAGGTATCTCAGTTCGGTGTAGGTCGTTCGCTCCAAGCTGGGCTGTGTGCACGAA
CCCCCCGTTCAGCCCGACCGCTGCGCCTTATCCGGTAACTATCGTCTTGAGTCCAACCCGGTAAGACACG
ACTTATCGCCACTGGCAGCAGCCACTGGTAACAGGATTAGCAGAGCGAGGTATGTAGGCGGTGCTACAGA
GTTCTTGAAGTGGTGGCCTAACTACGGCTACACTAGAAGAACAGTATTTGGTATCTGCGCTCTGCTGAAG
CCAGTTACCTTCGGAAAAAGAGTTGGTAGCTCTTGATCCGGCAAACAAACCACCGCTGGTAGCGGTGGTT
TTTTTGTTTGCAAGCAGCAGATTACGCGCAGAAAAAAAGGATCTCAAGAAGATCCTTTGATCTTTTCTAC
GGGGTCTGACGCTCAGTGGAACGAAAACTCACGTTAAGGGATTTTGGTCATGAGATTATCAAAAAGGATC
TTCACCTAGATCCTTTTAAATTAAAAATGAAGTTTTAAATCAATCTAAAGTATATATGAGTAAACTTGGT
CTGACAGTTACCAATGCTTAATCAGTGAGGCACCTATCTCAGCGATCTGTCTATTTCGTTCATCCATAGT
TGCCTGACTCCCCGTCGTGTAGATAACTACGATACGGGAGGGCTTACCATCTGGCCCCAGTGCTGCAATG
ATACCGCGAGACCCACGCTCACCGGCTCCAGATTTATCAGCAATAAACCAGCCAGCCGGAAGGGCCGAGC
GCAGAAGTGGTCCTGCAACTTTATCCGCCTCCATCCAGTCTATTAATTGTTGCCGGGAAGCTAGAGTAAG
TAGTTCGCCAGTTAATAGTTTGCGCAACGTTGTTGCCATTGCTACAGGCATCGTGGTGTCACGCTCGTCG
TTTGGTATGGCTTCATTCAGCTCCGGTTCCCAACGATCAAGGCGAGTTACATGATCCCCCATGTTGTGCA
AAAAAGCGGTTAGCTCCTTCGGTCCTCCGATCGTTGTCAGAAGTAAGTTGGCCGCAGTGTTATCACTCAT
GGTTATGGCAGCACTGCATAATTCTCTTACTGTCATGCCATCCGTAAGATGCTTTTCTGTGACTGGTGAG
TACTCAACCAAGTCATTCTGAGAATAGTGTATGCGGCGACCGAGTTGCTCTTGCCCGGCGTCAATACGGG
ATAATACCGCGCCACATAGCAGAACTTTAAAAGTGCTCATCATTGGAAAACGTTCTTCGGGGCGAAAACT
CTCAAGGATCTTACCGCTGTTGAGATCCAGTTCGATGTAACCCACTCGTGCACCCAACTGATCTTCAGCA
TCTTTTACTTTCACCAGCGTTTCTGGGTGAGCAAAAACAGGAAGGCAAAATGCCGCAAAAAAGGGAATAA
GGGCGACACGGAAATGTTGAATACTCAT
